>Addgene plasmid #197834 | pJMC-4-Esp3I | addgene full sequence | sequence record 390509 | Addgene NGS Result
GTCAGTGAGCGAGGAAGCGGAAGAGCGCCCACCTGCTTTTCCCAACCGTGAGACGAACAACAACGTCTCT
AGTGCCTCTTTTGCAGGTGTGATGAAAAGCCTTAGGGTCAGGTGGCACTTTTCGGGGAAATGTGCGATGA
ACCCCTATTTGTTTATTTTTCTAAATACATTCAAATATGTATCCGCTAATGAGACAATAACCCTGATAAA
TGCTTCAATTATATTGAAAAAGGAAGAGTATGAGTATCCAACATTTCCGTGTCGCCCTTATTCCCTTTTT
TGCGGCCTTCTGCCTTCCTGTTTTTGCTCACCCAGAAACGCTGGTGAAAGTAAAAGATGCTGAAGATCAG
TTGGGTGCCCGAGTGGGTTACATTGAACTGGATCTCAACAGCGGCAAAATCTTAGAGAGTTTTCGCCCCG
AAGAACGCTTCCCAATGATGAGCACTTTCAAAGTTCTGCTATGTGGCGCGGTGTTATCCCGTATTGATGC
TGGGCAAGAGCAACTCGGTCGCCGCATACACTATTCTCAGAATGACTTGGTTGAGTATTCACCAGTCACA
GAAAAGCATCTTACGGATGGCATGACAGTAAGAGAATTATGTAGTGCTGCCATAACCATGAGTGATAACA
CTGCGGCCAACTTACTTCTGACAACGATTGGAGGACCGAAGGAGCTAACCGCTTTTTTGCACAACATGGG
GGATCATGTAACTCGCCTTGATCGTTGGGAACCGGAGCTGAATGAAGCCATACCAAACGACGAGCGTGAC
ACCACGATGCCTGTAGCAATGGCAACAACTCTCCGCAAACTATTAACTGGCGAACTACTTACTCTTGCTT
CACGCCAGCAACTCATTGACTGGATGGAGGCGGACAAAGTTGCAGGACCACTTCTGCGCTCGGCACTTCC
GGCTGGCTGGTTTATTGCTGATAAATCTGGAGCCGGTGAGCGTGGCTCTCGCGGTATCATTGCAGCACTG
GGGCCAGATGGTAAGCCCTCCCGTATCGTAGTTATCTACACGACGGGGAGTCAGGCAACTATGGATGAAC
GAAATAGACAGATCGCTGAGATAGGTGCCTCACTGATTAAGCATTGGTAACTGTCAGACGAAGGGAAATA
AATAGTAGCCCGCCTGATGTGCGGGCTTTTTTTTTGTGGTGGTTACCAGTGTCGCTTAGCTACCGTAGGT
CCTCTTAGGCGGTCCGATTAGCGACATAGTCATCAATGCCTTGACGGCAAAATCCCTTAACGTGAGTTTT
CGTTCCACTGAGCGTCAGACCCCGTAGAAAAGATCAAAGGATCTTCTTGAGATCCTTTTTTTCTGCGCGT
AATCTGCTGCTTGCAAACAAAAAAACCACCGCTACCAGCGGTGGTTTGTTTGCCGGATCAAGAGCTACTA
ACTCTTTTTCCGAAGGTAACTGGCTTCAGCAGAGCGCAGATACCAAATACTGTTCTTCTAGTGTAGCCGT
AGTTAGGCCACCACTTCAAGAACTCTGTAGCACCGCCTACATACCTCGCTCTGCTAATCCTGTTACCAGT
GGCTGCTGCCAGTGGCGATAAGTCGTGTCTTACCGGGTTGGACTCAAGACGATAGTTACCGGATAAGGCG
CAGCGGTCGGGCTGAACGGGGGGTTCGTGCTCACAGCCCAGCTTGGAGCGAACGACCTACACCGAACTGA
GATACCTACAGCGTGAGCTATGAGAAAGCGCCACGCTTCCCGAAGGGAGAAAGGCGGACAGGTATCCGGT
AAGCGGCAGGGTCGGAACAGGAGAGCGCACGAGGGAGCTTCCAGGGGGAAACGCCTGGTATCTTTATAGT
CCTGTAGGGTTTCGCCACCTCTGACTTGAGCGTCGATTTTTGTGATGCTCGTCAGGGGGGCGGAGCCTAT
GGAAAAACGCCAGCAACGCGGCCTTTTTACGGTTCCTGGCCTTTTGCTGGCCTTTTGCTCACATGTTCTT
TCCTGCGTTATCCCCTGATTCTGTGGATAACCGTATTACCGCCTTTGAGTGAGCTGATACCGCTCGCCGC
AGCCGAACGACCGAGCGCAGCGA
Features (pLannotate 1.2.2; 4 found; start..end, strand, type, name):
      1..23      +  rep_origin     RSF ori (fragment): Plasmids containing the RSF 1030 origin of replication can be propagated in E. coli cells that contain additional plasmids with compatible origins.
    139..239     +  promoter       AmpR promoter: bla
    240..1100    +  CDS            AmpR: β-lactamase; bla; confers resistance to ampicillin, carbenicillin, and related antibiotics
   1307..1895    +  rep_origin     ori: high-copy-number ColE1/pMB1/pBR322/pUC origin of replication
