[The description below was written by a language model from this plasmid's Addgene catalogue record and pLannotate feature annotations shown in this document.]
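Description:
pJMC-4-Esp3I is a small (about 2.1 kb), self-made synthetic cloning vector that serves as a "Level 1 module 4" plasmid in an extensible, modular vector toolkit and parts library developed for engineering plant genomes. The record lists no insert. It is an empty acceptor or placeholder module whose defining feature, according to the stated purpose, is an Esp3I expansion point. Esp3I is a type IIS restriction enzyme that cuts outside its recognition sequence, leaving user-defined overhangs. It is commonly used in Golden Gate-style hierarchical assembly, so an expansion point of this kind would presumably allow additional parts or modules to be slotted in at position 4 of a multi-module assembly. The record does not give the exact site layout, the overhangs, or how the module joins with others in the series. The backbone name and vector type are also unspecified.

The annotated features consist almost entirely of bacterial maintenance elements: a high-copy ColE1/pUC-type origin of replication, and the bla gene encoding β-lactamase under its native AmpR promoter, which confers ampicillin resistance for selection in E. coli. A very short fragment matching the RSF origin is also annotated at the start of the sequence, but at roughly two dozen bases it is unlikely to be functional and may be a chance or vestigial match. No plant promoters, terminators, reporters, T-DNA borders or plant selection markers are annotated. This fits its role as an intermediate assembly module propagated in bacteria rather than a finished plant transformation vector. The Esp3I sites themselves are not captured in the feature table.
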