Addgene plasmid #197834: pJMC-4-Esp3I
Purpose: Level 1 module 4 with Esp3I expansion point
Depositing lab: Daniel Voytas. Depositing organization: University of Minnesota. Publication: An extensible vector toolkit and parts library for advanced engineering of plant genomes. Chamness JC, Kumar J, Cruz AJ, Rhuby E, Holum MJ, Cody JP, Tibebu R, Gamo ME, Starker CG, Zhang F, Voytas DF. Plant Genome. 2023 Mar 9:e20312. doi: 10.1002/tpg2.20312. PubMed 36896468.
Backbone
  Vector backbone: Unspecified
  Backbone manufacturer: Self-made
  Vector type: Unspecified
Growth in bacteria
  Bacterial resistance: Ampicillin, 100 μg/mL
  Growth temperature: 37°C
  Growth strain: DH5alpha
  Copy number: High Copy
Gene/Insert
  Gene/Insert name: None
  Species: Synthetic
  Cloning method: Restriction Enzyme; 5′ cloning site Unknown (unknown if destroyed)
Terms and licenses: Academic/Nonprofit Terms; Industry Terms: Not Available to Industry
Depositor comments: Please visit https://www.biorxiv.org/content/10.1101/2022.10.15.511792v1 for bioRxiv preprint.
How to cite: pJMC-4-Esp3I was a gift from Daniel Voytas (Addgene plasmid # 197834 ; http://n2t.net/addgene:197834 ; RRID:Addgene_197834)
